>Addgene plasmid #113599 | PE_08: Plux_tet_bD | addgene full sequence | sequence record 222607 | Addgene NGS Result
AGTGCGCTCGAGCTTCCCAACCTTACCAGAGGGCGCCCCAGCTGGCAATTCCGACGTCTGTGTGGATCCC
TATCAGTGATAGAGATTCACACAGGGCCCTCGGACACCGAGGAGAATGTCAAGAGGCGAACACACAACGT
CTTGGAGCGCCAGAGGAGGAACGAGCTAAAACGGAGCTTTTTTGCCCTGCGTGACCAGATCCCGGAGTTG
GAAAACAATGAAAAGGCCCCCAAGGTAGTTATCCTTAAAAAAGCCACAGCATACATCCTGTCCGTCCAAG
CAGAGGAGCAAAAGCTCATTTCTGAAGAGGACTTGTTGCGGAAACGACGAGAACAGTTGAAACACAAACT
TGAACAGCTACGGAACTCTTGTGCGTAAGGAAAAGTAAGGAAAACGATTCCTTCTAACAGAAATGTCCTG
AGCAATCACCTATGAACTGTCGAACCTGTAGGATCGTACAGTCTGACATCCCTATCAGTGATAGATAAAT
TGAGCACATCCCTATCAGTGATAGAGATGCATGCCACTTAAAAAGGAGATCAACAATGAAAGCAATTTTC
GTACTGAAACATCTTAATCATGCTAAGGAGAAATACTAGTATGCGTAAAGGCGAAGAGCTGTTCACTGGT
GTCGTCCCTATTCTGGTGGAACTGGATGGTGATGTCAACGGTCATAAGTTTTCCGTGCGTGGCGAGGGTG
AAGGTGACGCAACTAATGGTAAACTGACGCTGAAGTTCATCTGTACTACTGGTAAACTGCCGGTACCTTG
GCCGACTCTGGTAACGACGCTGACTTATGGTGTTCAGTGCTTTGCTCGTTATCCGGACCATATGAAGCAG
CATGACTTCTTCAAGTCCGCCATGCCGGAAGGCTATGTGCAGGAACGCACGATTTCCTTTAAGGATGACG
GCACGTACAAAACGCGTGCGGAAGTGAAATTTGAAGGCGATACCCTGGTAAACCGCATTGAGCTGAAAGG
CATTGACTTTAAAGAAGACGGCAATATCCTGGGCCATAAGCTGGAATACAATTTTAACAGCCACAATGTT
TACATCACCGCCGATAAACAAAAAAATGGCATTAAAGCGAATTTTAAAATTCGCCACAACGTGGAGGATG
GCAGCGTGCAGCTGGCTGATCACTACCAGCAAAACACTCCAATCGGTGATGGTCCTGTTCTGCTGCCAGA
CAATCACTATCTGAGCTACCAAAGCGTTCTGTCTAAAGATCCGAACGAGAAACGCGATCATATGGTTCTG
CTGGAGTTCGTAACCGCAGCGGGCATCACGCATGGTATGGATGAACTGTACAAATGATGAAGCTTCCCCT
ACGTGCTGCTGAAGTTGCCCGCAACAGAGAGTGGAACCAACCGGTGATACCACGATACTATGACTGAGAG
TCAACGCCATGAGCGGCCTCATTTCTTATTCTGAGTTACAACAGTCCGCACCGCTGTCTCACACTGGCTC
ACCTTCGGGTGGGCCTTTCTGCGTTTATATACTAGAGAGAGAATATAAAAAGCCAGATTATTAATCCGGC
TTTTTTATTATTTCCTAGCTAGCCGGGGAAATGTGCGCGGAACCCCTATTTGTTTATTTTTCTAAATACA
TTCAAATATGTATCCGCTCATGAATTAATTCTTAGAAAAACTCATCGAGCATCAAATGAAACTGCAATTT
ATTCATATCAGGATTATCAATACCATATTTTTGAAAAAGCCGTTTCTGTAATGAAGGAGAAAACTCACCG
AGGCAGTTCCATAGGATGGCAAGATCCTGGTATCGGTCTGCGATTCCGACTCGTCCAACATCAATACAAC
CTATTAATTTCCCCTCGTCAAAAATAAGGTTATCAAGTGAGAAATCACCATGAGTGACGACTGAATCCGG
TGAGAATGGCAAAAGTTTATGCATTTCTTTCCAGACTTGTTCAACAGGCCAGCCATTACGCTCGTCATCA
AAATCACTCGCATCAACCAAACCGTTATTCATTCGTGATTGCGCCTGAGCGAGACGAAATACGCGATCGC
TGTTAAAAGGACAATTACAAACAGGAATCGAATGCAACCGGCGCAGGAACACTGCCAGCGCATCAACAAT
ATTTTCACCTGAATCAGGATATTCTTCTAATACCTGGAATGCTGTTTTCCCGGGGATCGCAGTGGTGAGT
AACCATGCATCATCAGGAGTACGGATAAAATGCTTGATGGTCGGAAGAGGCATAAATTCCGTCAGCCAGT
TTAGTCTGACCATCTCATCTGTAACATCATTGGCAACGCTACCTTTGCCATGTTTCAGAAACAACTCTGG
CGCATCGGGCTTCCCATACAATCGATAGATTGTCGCACCTGATTGCCCGACATTATCGCGAGCCCATTTA
TACCCATATAAATCAGCATCCATGCTGGAATTTAATCGCGGCCTAGAGCAAGACGTTTCCCGTTGAATAT
GGCTCATAACACCCCTTGTATTACTGTTTATGTAAGCAGACAGTTTTATTGTTCATGACCAAAATCCCTT
AACGTGAGTTTTCGTTCCACTGAGCGTCAGACCCCGTAGAAAAGATCAAAGGATCTTCTTGAGATCCTTT
TTTTCTGCGCGTAATCTGCTGCTTGCAAACAAAAAAACCACCGCTACCAGCGGTGGTTTGTTTGCCGGAT
CAAGAGCTACCAACTCTTTTTCCGAAGGTAACTGGCTTCAGCAGAGCGCAGATACCAAATACTGTCCTTC
TAGTGTAGCCGTAGTTAGGCCACCACTTCAAGAACTCTGTAGCACCGCCTACATACCTCGCTCTGCTAAT
CCTGTTACCAGTGGCTGCTGCCAGTGGCGATAAGTCGTGTCTTACCGGGTTGGACTCAAGACGATAGTTA
CCGGATAAGGCGCAGCGGTCGGGCTGAACGGGGGGTTCGTGCACACAGCCCAGCTTGGAGCGAACGACCT
ACACCGAACTGAGATACCTACAGCGTGAGCTATGAGAAAGCGCCACGCTTCCCGAAGGGAGAAAGGCGGA
CAGGTATCCGGTAAGCGGCAGGGTCGGAACAGGAGAGCGCACGAGGGAGCTTCCAGGGGGAAACGCCTGG
TATCTTTATAGTCCTGTCGGGTTTCGCCACCTCTGACTTGAGCGTCGATTTTTGTGATGCTCGTCAGGGG
GGCGGAGCCTATGGAAAAACGCCAGCAACGCGGCCTTTTTACGGTTCCTGGCCTTTTGCTGGCCTTTTGC
TCACATGTTCTTTCCTGCGTTATCCCCTGATTCTGTGGATAACCGTATTACCGCCTTTGAGTGAGCTGAT
ACCGCTCGCCGCAGCCGAACGACCGAGCGCAGCGAGTCAGTGAGCGAGGAAGCGGAAGAGCGCCTGATGC
GGTATTTTCTCCTTACGCATCTGTGCGGTATTTCACACCGCAATGGTGCACTCTCAGTACAATCTGCTCT
GATGCCGCATAGTTAAGCCAGTATACACTCCGCTATCGCTACGTGACTGGGTCATGGCTGCGCCCCGACA
CCCGCCAACACCCGCTGACGCGCCCTGACGGGCTTGTCTGCTCCCGGCATCCGCTTACAGACAAGCTGTG
ACCGTCTCCGGGAGCTGCATGTGTCAGAGGTTTTCACCGTCATCACCGAAACGCGCGAGGCAGCTGCGGT
AAAGCTCATCAGCGTGGTCGTGAAGCGATTCACAGATGTCTGCCTGTTCATCCGCGTCCAGCTCGTTGAG
TTTCTCCAGAAGCGTTAATGTCTGGCTTCTGATAAAGCGGGCCATGTTAAGGGCGGTTTTTTCCTGTTTG
GTCACTGATGCCTCCGTGTAAGGGGGATTTCTGTTCATGGGGGTAATGATACCGATGAAACGAGAGAGGA
TGCTCACGATACGGGTTACTGATGATGAACATGCCCGGTTACTGGAACGTTGTGAGGGTAAACAACTGGC
GGTATGGATGCGGCGGGACCAGAGCTC
Features (pLannotate 1.2.2; 13 found; start..end, strand, type, name):
     67..87      +  promoter       PLtetO-1 promoter (fragment): modified phage lambda PL promoter with tet operator sites (Lutz and Bujard, 1997)
    100..318     +  CDS            N-MYC2 (fragment): MYC2_MARMO - Protein inferred from homology: Swiss-Prot protein existence level 3. From Marmota monax (Woodchuck).
    286..315     +  CDS            Myc: Myc (human c-Myc proto-oncogene) epitope tag
    468..485     +  promoter       H1-2O2 promoter (fragment): doxycycline-inducible variant of the human H1 RNA promoter (Henriksen et al., 2007)
    496..518     +  promoter       PLtetO-1 promoter (fragment): modified phage lambda PL promoter with tet operator sites (Lutz and Bujard, 1997)
    601..1314    +  CDS            superfolder GFP: GFP variant that folds robustly even when fused to poorly folded proteins (Pédelacq et al., 2006)
   1466..1493    +  terminator     T7Te terminator: phage T7 early transcription terminator
   1576..1633    +  promoter       AmpR promoter (fragment): bla
   1642..2457    -  CDS            KanR: aminoglycoside phosphotransferase; aph(3')-Ia; confers resistance to kanamycin in bacteria or G418 (Geneticin®) in eukaryotes
   2579..3167    +  rep_origin     ori: high-copy-number ColE1/pMB1/pBR322/pUC origin of replication
   3353..3492    -  misc_feature   bom: basis of mobility region from pBR322
   3594..3785    -  CDS            rop: Rop protein, which maintains plasmids at low copy number; rop
   3826..3936    +  CDS            mbeC (fragment): MBEC_ECOLX - Experimental evidence at protein level: Swiss-Prot protein existence level 1. Required for efficient mobilization of ColE1 plasmid and is thus essential to promote the specific transfer of the plasmid during conjugation. Probably functions by inducing DNA bending, helping the MbeA relaxase to melt the DNA around the nic site and cleave the phosphodiester bond. Binds specifically double-stranded DNA (dsDNA) containing the ColE1 oriT but does not recognize the inverted repeat (IR). From Escherichia coli.
