[The description below was written by a language model from this plasmid's Addgene catalogue record and pLannotate feature annotations shown in this document.]
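Description:
PE_08: Plux_tet_bD is a bacterial expression plasmid of about 4 kb that serves as a reporter for a synthetic hybrid promoter. It is one of a series built to study how the dynamic range of ligand-inducible bacterial promoters can be tuned. The backbone carries a pMB1/ColE1-type origin of replication together with the rop gene and the pBR322 bom (basis of mobility) region, plus a short fragment of the ColE1 mobilization gene mbeC. Rop normally moderates copy number, although the catalogue entry lists the plasmid as high copy. Selection is by kanamycin resistance through an aph(3')-Ia aminoglycoside phosphotransferase gene, and the plasmid is propagated in standard E. coli cloning strains.

The payload is the hybrid promoter Plux_tet_bD. Its name, together with the tet operator-containing fragments annotated just upstream of the reporter, suggests that it combines lux-type (quorum-sensing activator) and TetR-repressible control elements, but the record does not describe its exact architecture. This promoter lies directly upstream of a superfolder GFP coding sequence, which is followed by a phage T7Te transcription terminator, so fluorescence reports promoter activity in response to the cognate regulators and inducers. No regulator genes are annotated on this plasmid, so they are presumably supplied by the host strain or another plasmid.

Upstream of the promoter is a short region containing a Myc epitope tag sequence, which the annotation software also matched to an N-MYC fragment. A further tet operator fragment sits between rop and this Myc region. The depositor notes that this operator replaces the expected lac operator and is not known to affect function. The sequenced record is slightly shorter than the catalogued total size.
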