Addgene plasmid #113599: PE_08: Plux_tet_bD
Purpose: PE_08: Plux_tet_bD
Depositing lab: Matthew Bennett. Depositing organization: Rice University. Publication: Tuning the dynamic range of bacterial promoters regulated by ligand-inducible transcription factors. Chen Y, Ho JML, Shis DL, Gupta C, Long J, Wagner DS, Ott W, Josic K, Bennett MR. Nat Commun. 2018 Jan 4;9(1):64. doi: 10.1038/s41467-017-02473-5. PubMed 29302024.
Backbone
  Vector backbone: pmb1, +ROP
  Backbone size w/o insert (bp): 3886
  Total vector size (bp): 3971
  Vector type: Bacterial Expression
Growth in bacteria
  Bacterial resistance: Kanamycin, 50 μg/mL
  Growth temperature: 37°C
  Growth strain: DH5alpha
  Copy number: High Copy
Gene/Insert
  Gene/Insert name: Hybrid Promoter : Plux_tet_bD
  Promoter: Hybrid Promoter : Plux_tet_bD
  Cloning method: Gateway Cloning
  Sequencing primers: 5′ CATTTCTGAAGAGGACTTGTTGCG; 3′ CTTCACCCTCGCCACGCACG
Terms and licenses: Academic/Nonprofit Terms; Industry Terms: Not Available to Industry
Depositor comments: Note: Plasmid contains a tet operator instead of a lac operator between rop and myc. This change is not known to affect plasmid function.
How to cite: PE_08: Plux_tet_bD was a gift from Matthew Bennett (Addgene plasmid # 113599 ; http://n2t.net/addgene:113599 ; RRID:Addgene_113599)
