>Addgene plasmid #113599 | PE_08: Plux_tet_bD | depositor partial sequence | sequence record 214422 | Hybrid Promoter: Plux_tet_bD
TCGAACCTGTAGGATCGTACAGTCTGACATCCCTATCAGTGATAGATAAATTGAGCACATCCCTATCAGT
GATAGAGATGCATGC
