>Addgene plasmid #113599 | PE_08: Plux_tet_bD | depositor partial sequence | sequence record 214423 | sfYFP
ATGCGTAAAGGCGAAGAGCTGTTCACTGGTGTCGTCCCTATTCTGGTGGAACTGGATGGTGATGTCAACG
GTCATAAGTTTTCCGTGCGTGGCGAGGGTGAAGGTGACGCAACTAATGGTAAACTGACGCTGAAGTTCAT
CTGTACTACTGGTAAACTGCCGGTACCTTGGCCGACTCTGGTAACGACGCTGACTTATGGTGTTCAGTGC
TTTGCTCGTTATCCGGACCATATGAAGCAGCATGACTTCTTCAAGTCCGCCATGCCGGAAGGCTATGTGC
AGGAACGCACGATTTCCTTTAAGGATGACGGCACGTACAAAACGCGTGCGGAAGTGAAATTTGAAGGCGA
TACCCTGGTAAACCGCATTGAGCTGAAAGGCATTGACTTTAAAGAAGACGGCAATATCCTGGGCCATAAG
CTGGAATACAATTTTAACAGCCACAATGTTTACATCACCGCCGATAAACAAAAAAATGGCATTAAAGCGA
ATTTTAAAATTCGCCACAACGTGGAGGATGGCAGCGTGCAGCTGGCTGATCACTACCAGCAAAACACTCC
AATCGGTGATGGTCCTGTTCTGCTGCCAGACAATCACTATCTGAGCTACCAAAGCGTTCTGTCTAAAGAT
CCGAACGAGAAACGCGATCATATGGTTCTGCTGGAGTTCGTAACCGCAGCGGGCATCACGCATGGTATGG
ATGAACTGTACAAATGATGA
